Addgene plasmid #229964: psBIG2abcd
Purpose: (Empty Backbone) bigMamAct is evolution of biGBac for mammalian cells. psBIG plasmids are recipient of multi-assembly step by Gibson cloning
Depositing lab: Martin Pelosse. Depositing organization: European Molecular Biology Laboratory (EMBL), Grenoble. Publication: biGMamAct: efficient CRISPR/Cas9-mediated docking of large functional DNA cargoes at the ACTB locus. Pelosse M, Marcia M. Synthetic Biology 2025.02.13 10.1093/synbio/ysaf003.
Backbone
  Vector backbone: pBIG
  Vector type: Mammalian Expression, CRISPR
Growth in bacteria
  Bacterial resistance: Chloramphenicol and Gentamicin, 25 & 10 μg/mL
  Growth temperature: 37°C
  Growth strain: DH5alpha
  Copy number: High Copy
Gene/Insert
  Gene/Insert name: None
Terms and licenses: Academic/Nonprofit Terms; Industry Terms: Not Available to Industry
Depositor comments: Please visit https://doi.org/10.1101/2024.04.18.590029 for bioRxiv preprint.
How to cite: psBIG2abcd was a gift from Martin Pelosse (Addgene plasmid # 229964 ; http://n2t.net/addgene:229964 ; RRID:Addgene_229964)
