[The description below was written by a language model from this plasmid's Addgene catalogue record and pLannotate feature annotations shown in this document.]
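Description:
psBIG2abcd is an empty recipient backbone of about 4.1 kb from the biGMamAct toolkit, a mammalian-cell adaptation of the biGBac multigene assembly system. It is built on the pBIG backbone and catalogued as a mammalian expression/CRISPR vector, although it carries no insert. According to the record, psBIG plasmids serve as the acceptors in a multi-fragment Gibson assembly step. The associated publication describes the overall system as a route to CRISPR/Cas9-mediated docking of large functional DNA cargoes at the ACTB locus.

The annotated features are almost entirely bacterial maintenance and inherited biGBac elements. The plasmid replicates in standard E. coli from a high-copy ColE1/pUC-type origin. It is selected with two markers: a chloramphenicol acetyltransferase gene driven by the cat promoter, and a gentamicin acetyltransferase gene (aacC1) downstream of a class 1 integron Pc promoter. The gentamicin marker lies between Tn7R and Tn7L ends together with a single loxP site. In the parental baculovirus system, these mini-Tn7 ends mediate transposition into a bacmid, and loxP allows Cre-mediated fusion with other plasmids. The record does not say whether either function is used in the mammalian workflow. Only a short fragment of the R6K γ origin is detected, so it is unlikely to be a functional origin. The small IS1 and bom fragments also appear to be backbone remnants.

No mammalian promoter, polyadenylation signal, guide RNA cassette, Cas9 gene or ACTB homology sequence is annotated. Such elements would presumably arrive with the assembled cargo or on companion plasmids. The record does not define the "2abcd" designation or the positions of the assembly junctions.
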