Features (pLannotate 1.2.2; 12 found; start..end, strand, type, name):
     91..182     -  mobile_element IS1 (fragment): prokaryotic transposable element IS1
    303..405     +  promoter       cat promoter: promoter of the E. coli cat gene encoding chloramphenicol acetyltransferase
    406..1065    +  CDS            CmR: chloramphenicol acetyltransferase; cat; confers resistance to chloramphenicol
   1423..2011    +  rep_origin     ori: high-copy-number ColE1/pMB1/pBR322/pUC origin of replication
   2197..2248    -  misc_feature   bom (fragment): basis of mobility region from pBR322
   2316..2540    -  mobile_element Tn7R: mini-Tn7 element (right end of the Tn7 transposon) Tn7
   2607..3140    -  CDS            GmR: gentamycin acetyltransferase; aacC1; confers resistance to gentamycin
   3329..3357    -  promoter       Pc promoter: intI1 (promoter lies within the coding sequence); class 1 integron promoter
   3335..3697    -  CDS            YPR2_ECOLX (fragment): Protein predicted: Swiss-Prot protein existence level 4. From Escherichia coli.
   3697..3724    -  rep_origin     R6K γ ori (fragment): γ replication origin from E. coli plasmid R6K; requires the R6K initiator protein pi for replication
   3753..3786    +  protein_bind   loxP: Cre-mediated recombination occurs in the 8-bp core sequence (GCATACAT). Cre recombinase
   3864..4029    -  mobile_element Tn7L: mini-Tn7 element (left end of the Tn7 transposon) Tn7
>Addgene plasmid #229964 | psBIG2abcd | addgene full sequence | sequence record 461270 | Addgene NGS Result
TTCTCTGTCACAGAATGAAAATTTTTCTGTCATCTCTTCGTTATTAATGTTTGTAATTGACTGAATATCA
ACGCTTATTTGCAGCCTGAACTGAACAGGAGGGACAGCTGATAGAAACAGAAGCCACTGGAGCACCTCAA
AAACACCATCATACACTAAATCAGTAAGTTGGCAGCATCACCCGACGCACTTTGCGCCGAATAAATACCT
GTGACGGAAGATCACTTCGCAGAATAAATAAATCCTGGTGTCCCTGTTGATACCGGGAAGCCCTGGGCCA
ACTTTTGGCGAAAATGAGACGTTGATCGGCACGTAAGAGGTTCCAACTTTCACCATAATGAAATAAGATC
ACTACCGGGCGTATTTTTTGAGTTATCGAGATTTTCAGGAGCTAAGGAAGCTAAAATGGAGAAAAAAATC
ACTGGATATACCACCGTTGATATATCCCAATGGCATCGTAAAGAACATTTTGAGGCATTTCAGTCAGTTG
CTCAATGTACCTATAACCAGACCGTTCAGCTGGATATTACGGCCTTTTTAAAGACCGTAAAGAAAAATAA
GCACAAGTTTTATCCGGCCTTTATTCACATTCTTGCCCGCCTGATGAATGCTCATCCGGAATTCCGTATG
GCAATGAAAGACGGTGAGCTGGTGATATGGGATAGTGTTCACCCTTGTTACACCGTTTTCCATGAGCAAA
CTGAAACGTTTTCATCGCTCTGGAGTGAATACCACGACGATTTCCGGCAGTTTCTACACATATATTCGCA
AGATGTGGCGTGTTACGGTGAAAACCTGGCCTATTTCCCTAAAGGGTTTATTGAGAATATGTTTTTCGTC
TCAGCCAATCCCTGGGTGAGTTTCACCAGTTTTGATTTAAACGTGGCCAATATGGACAACTTCTTCGCCC
CCGTTTTCACCATGGGCAAATATTATACGCAAGGCGACAAGGTGCTGATGCCGCTGGCGATTCAGGTTCA
TCATGCCGTTTGTGATGGCTTCCATGTCGGCAGAATGCTTAATGAATTACAACAGTACTGCGATGAGTGG
CAGGGCGGGGCGTAATTTTTTTAAGGCAGTTATTGGTGCCCTTAAACGCCTGGTTGCTACGCCTGAATAA
GTGATAATAAGCGGATGAATGGCAGAAATTCGAAAGCAAATTCGACCCGGTCGTCGGTTCAGGGCAGGGT
CGTTAAATAGCCGCTTATGTCTATTGCTGGTTTACCGGTTTATTGACTACCGGAAGCAGTGTGACCGTGT
GCTTCTCAAATGCCTGAGGCCAGTTTGCTCAGGCTCTCCCCGTGGAGGTAATAATTGACGATATGATCAT
TTATTCTGCCTCCCAGAGCCTGATGGCGAATGGGACGCGCCCTTTTCGTTCCACTGAGCGTCAGACCCCG
TAGAAAAGATCAAAGGATCTTCTTGAGATCCTTTTTTTCTGCGCGTAATCTGCTGCTTGCAAACAAAAAA
ACCACCGCTACCAGCGGTGGTTTGTTTGCCGGATCAAGAGCTACCAACTCTTTTTCCGAAGGTAACTGGC
TTCAGCAGAGCGCAGATACCAAATACTATTCTTCTAGTGTAGCCGTAGTTAGGCCACCACTTCAAGAACT
CTGTAGCACCGCCTACATACCTCGCTCTGCTAATCCTGTTACCAGTGGCTGCTGCCAGTGGCGATAAGTC
GTGTCTTACCGGGTTGGACTCAAGACGATAGTTACCGGATAAGGCGCAGCGGTCGGGCTGAACGGGGGGT
TCGTGCACACAGCCCAGCTTGGAGCGAACGACCTACACCGAACTGAGATACCTACAGCGTGAGCTATGAG
AAAGCGCCACGCTTCCCGAAGGGAGAAAGGCGGACAGGTATCCGGTAAGCGGCAGGGTCGGAACAGGAGA
GCGCACGAGGGAGCTTCCAGGGGGAAACGCCTGGTATCTTTATAGTCCTGTCGGGTTTCGCCACCTCTGA
CTTGAGCGTCGATTTTTGTGATGCTCGTCAGGGGGGCGGAGCCTATGGAAAAACGCCAGCAACGCGGCCT
TTTTACGGTTCCTGGCCTTTTGCTGGCCTTTTGCTCACATGTTCTTTCCTGCGTTATCCCCTGATTCTGT
GGATAACCGTATTACCGCCTTTGAGTGAGCTGATACCGCTCGCCGCAGCCGAACGACCGAGCGCAGCGAG
TCAGTGAGCGAGGAAGCGGAAGAGCGCCTGATGCGGTATTTTCTCCTTACGCATCTGTGCGGTATTTCAC
ACCGCATAGACCAGCCGCGTAACCTGGCAAAATCGGTTACGGTTGAGTAATAAATGGATGCCCTGCGTAA
GCGGGTGTGGGCGGACAATAAAGTCTTAAACTGAACAAAATAGATCTAAACTATGACAATAAAGTCTTAA
ACTAGACAGAATAGTTGTAAACTGAAATCAGTCCAGTTATGCTGTGAAAAAGCATACTGGACTTTTGTTA
TGGCTAAAGCAAACTCTTCATTTTCTGAAGTGCAAATTGCCCGTCGTATTAAAGAGGGGCGTGGCCAAGG
GCATGGTAAAGACTATATTCGCGGCGTTGTGACAATTTACCGAACAACTCCGCGGCCGGGAAGCCGATCT
CGGCTTGAACGAATTGTTAGGTGGCGGTACTTGGGTCGATATCAAAGTGCATCACTTCTTCCCGTATGCC
CAACTTTGTATAGAGAGCCACTGCGGGATCGTCACCGTAATCTGCTTGCACGTAGATCACATAAGCACCA
AGCGCGTTGGCCTCATGCTTGAGGAGATTGATGAGCGCGGTGGCAATGCCCTGCCTCCGGTGCTCGCCGG
AGACTGCGAGATCATAGATATAGATCTCACTACGCGGCTGCTCAAACTTGGGCAGAACGTAAGCCGCGAG
AGCGCCAACAACCGCTTCTTGGTCGAAGGCAGCAAGCGCGATGAATGTCTTACTACGGAGCAAGTTCCCG
AGGTAATCGGAGTCCGGCTGATGTTGGGAGTAGGTGGCTACGTCTCCGAACTCACGACCGAAAAGATCAA
GAGCAGCCCGCATGGATTTGACTTGGTCAGGGCCGAGCCTACATGTGCGAATGATGCCCATACTTGAGCC
ACCTAACTTTGTTTTAGGGCGACTGCCCTGCTGCGTAACATCGTTGCTGCTGCGTAACATCGTTGCTGCT
CCATAACATCAAACATCGACCCACGGCGTAACGCGCTTGCTGCTTGGATGCCCGAGGCATAGACTGTACA
AAAAAACAGTCATAACAAGCCATGAAAACCGCCACTGCGCCGTTACCACCGCTGCGTTCGGTCAAGGTTC
TGGACCAGTTGCGTGAGCGCATACGCTACTTGCATTACAGTTTACGAACCGAACAGGCTTATGTCAACTG
GGTTTGTGCCTTCATCCGTTTCCACGGTGTGCGTCACCCGGCAACCTTGGGCAGCAGCGAAGTCGAGGCA
TTTCTGTCCTGGCTGGCGAACGAGCGCAAGGTTTCGGTCTCCACGCATCGTCAGGCATTGGCGGCCTTGC
TGTTCTTCTACGGCAAGGTGCTGTGCACGGATCTGCCCTTGCTTCAGGAGATCGGTAGACCTCGGCCGTC
GCGGCGCTTGCCGGTGGTGCTGACCCCGGATGAAGTGGTTCGCATCCTCGGTTTTCTGGAAGGCGAGCAT
CGTTTGTTCGCCCAGGACTCTAGCTATAGTTCTAGTGGTTGGCTACAGCTTTGTTTGTACTATCAACAGG
TTGAACTGCTGATCAACAGATCCTCTACGCGGCCGCGGTACCATAACTTCGTATAGCATACATTATACGA
AGTTATCTGGCCTAGGTTAATTAAACGCTCTATGGTCTAAAGTTTAAACGGTTCACATAGCTTAGTTTCA
ATCAGGAGATCCGAACCAGATAAGTGAAATCTAGTTCCAAACTATTTTGTCATTTTTAATTTTCGTATTA
GCTTACGACGCTACACCCAGTTCCCATCTATTTTGTCACTCTTCCCTAAATAATCCTTAAAAACTCCATT
TCCACCCCTCCCAGTTCCCAACTATTTTGTCCGCCCACAGCGGGGCATTTTTCTTCCTGTTATGTTTTTA
ATCAAACATCCTGCCAACTCCATGTGACAAACCGTCATCTTCGGCTACTTT
